Addgene plasmid #166425: pET-15b(+) Sphaeforma arctica PRL (Δprenylation motif)
Purpose: Express pET-15b(+) Sphaeforma arctica PRL (Δprenylation motif)
Depositing lab: Kalle Gehring. Depositing organization: McGill University. Publication: Burst kinetics and CNNM binding are evolutionarily conserved properties of phosphatases of regenerating liver. Fakih R, Goldstein RH, Kozlov G, Gehring K. J Biol Chem. 2023 Apr;299(4):103055. doi: 10.1016/j.jbc.2023.103055. Epub 2023 Feb 22. PubMed 36822330.
Backbone
  Vector backbone: pET-15B
  Backbone manufacturer: Novagen Inc., Madison, WI
  Backbone size w/o insert (bp): 5708
  Total vector size (bp): 6150
  Vector type: Bacterial Expression
Growth in bacteria
  Bacterial resistance: Ampicillin, 100 μg/mL
  Growth temperature: 37°C
  Growth strain: DH5alpha
  Copy number: High Copy
Gene/Insert
  Gene/Insert name: Sphaeforma arctica PRL
  Species: Sphaeforma arctica
  Insert size (bp): 442
  Mutation: Deleted nucleotides coding for 4 C-terminal amino acids
  Promoter: AmpR, lac1
  Tag / fusion protein: N-terminal His-tag (N terminal on backbone)
  Cloning method: Restriction Enzyme; 5′ cloning site NdeI (not destroyed); 3′ cloning site BamHI (not destroyed)
  Sequencing primers: 5′ T7 Fwd; 3′ T7 Rev
Terms and licenses: Academic/Nonprofit Terms; Industry Terms: Not Available to Industry
How to cite: pET-15b(+) Sphaeforma arctica PRL (Δprenylation motif) was a gift from Kalle Gehring (Addgene plasmid # 166425 ; http://n2t.net/addgene:166425 ; RRID:Addgene_166425)
