[The description below was written by a language model from this plasmid's Addgene catalogue record and pLannotate feature annotations shown in this document.]
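Description:
pET-15b(+) Sphaeforma arctica PRL (Δprenylation motif) is a 6,150 bp bacterial expression plasmid built on the Novagen pET-15b backbone. It is maintained in E. coli through a ColE1/pBR322-type origin and selected with ampicillin via the β-lactamase gene and its own promoter. The annotated backbone also carries the bom mobility region, the rop gene and leftover fragments of the pBR322 tetracycline resistance gene that are not functional markers. The catalogue lists the plasmid as high copy, although rop normally moderates copy number in pBR322-derived vectors.

The insert, about 442 bp cloned between retained NdeI and BamHI sites, encodes the phosphatase of regenerating liver (PRL) from Sphaeforma arctica, with the nucleotides for the last four C-terminal residues removed to eliminate the prenylation motif. The automated annotation labels this region as a fragment of human PTP4A1 (PRL-1), which reflects homology rather than a human origin. The catalogue's promoter field names only AmpR and lacI, but the feature table shows the coding sequence sits downstream of a T7 promoter with an adjacent lac operator and the T7 gene 10 ribosome binding site, and is followed by a T7 terminator. The plasmid-borne lacI gene supplies repressor, so expression should be IPTG-inducible in a host that provides T7 RNA polymerase. The protein is made with a vector-encoded N-terminal His-tag followed by a thrombin cleavage site, allowing affinity purification and tag removal. The short "capTEV" hit probably corresponds to this His-tag, and the "SET1" hit lies downstream of the insert in vector sequence. The associated study concerns the conservation of burst kinetics and CNNM binding among PRL phosphatases, so the plasmid most likely serves to produce recombinant protein for biochemical work of that kind.
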