Features (pLannotate 1.2.2; 21 found; start..end, strand, type, name):
    104..208     +  promoter       AmpR promoter: bla
    209..1069    +  CDS            AmpR: β-lactamase; bla; confers resistance to ampicillin, carbenicillin, and related antibiotics
   1240..1828    +  rep_origin     ori: high-copy-number ColE1/pMB1/pBR322/pUC origin of replication
   2014..2156    -  misc_feature   bom: basis of mobility region from pBR322
   2258..2449    -  CDS            rop: Rop protein, which maintains plasmids at low copy number; rop
   2466..2846    +  CDS            YPB1_ECOLX: Protein predicted: Swiss-Prot protein existence level 4. From Escherichia coli.
   3088..3712    -  CDS            TcR (fragment): tetracycline efflux protein; tet; confers resistance to tetracycline
   3727..3748    -  protein_bind   CAP binding site: CAP binding activates transcription in the presence of cAMP. E. coli catabolite activator protein
   3761..4843    -  CDS            lacI: lac repressor; lacI; The lac repressor binds to the lac operator to inhibit transcription in E. coli. This inhibition can be relieved by adding lactose or isopropyl-β-D-thiogalactopyranoside (IPTG).
   4844..4921    -  promoter       lacI promoter: lacI
   4929..5208    -  CDS            TcR (fragment): tetracycline efflux protein; tet; confers resistance to tetracycline
   5230..5248    +  promoter       T7 promoter: promoter for bacteriophage T7 RNA polymerase
   5249..5273    +  protein_bind   lac operator: The lac repressor binds to the lac operator to inhibit transcription in E. coli. This inhibition can be relieved by adding lactose or isopropyl-β-D-thiogalactopyranoside (IPTG). lac repressor encoded by lacI
   5288..5310    +  RBS            RBS: efficient ribosome binding site from bacteriophage T7 gene 10 (Olins and Rangwala, 1989)
   5329..5345    +  CDS            capTEV™ (fragment): composite tag for in vivo biotinylation, TEV protease cleavage, and 6xHis tagging
   5356..5373    +  CDS            thrombin site: thrombin recognition and cleavage site
   5371..5808    +  CDS            PTP4A1 (fragment): TP4A1_HUMAN - Also known as PRL1, PTPCAAX1. Experimental evidence at protein level: Swiss-Prot protein existence level 1. Protein tyrosine phosphatase which stimulates progression from G1 into S phase during mitosis. May play a role in the development and maintenance of differentiating epithelial tissues. Enhances cell proliferation, cell motility and invasive activity, and promotes cancer metastasis. From Homo sapiens (Human).
   5834..5883    +  CDS            SET1 (fragment): solubility-enhancement tag derived from T7 phage gene 10B
   5891..5938    +  terminator     T7 terminator: transcription terminator for bacteriophage T7 RNA polymerase
   5961..6065    -  CDS            TcR (fragment): tetracycline efflux protein; tet; confers resistance to tetracycline
   6113..6141    -  promoter       tet promoter: E. coli promoter for tetracycline efflux protein gene
>Addgene plasmid #166425 | pET-15b(+) Sphaeforma arctica PRL (Δprenylation motif) | addgene full sequence | sequence record 329474 | Addgene NGS Result
TTCTTGAAGACGAAAGGGCCTCGTGATACGCCTATTTTTATAGGTTAATGTCATGATAATAATGGTTTCT
TAGACGTCAGGTGGCACTTTTCGGGGAAATGTGCGCGGAACCCCTATTTGTTTATTTTTCTAAATACATT
CAAATATGTATCCGCTCATGAGACAATAACCCTGATAAATGCTTCAATAATATTGAAAAAGGAAGAGTAT
GAGTATTCAACATTTCCGTGTCGCCCTTATTCCCTTTTTTGCGGCATTTTGCCTTCCTGTTTTTGCTCAC
CCAGAAACGCTGGTGAAAGTAAAAGATGCTGAAGATCAGTTGGGTGCACGAGTGGGTTACATCGAACTGG
ATCTCAACAGCGGTAAGATCCTTGAGAGTTTTCGCCCCGAAGAACGTTTTCCAATGATGAGCACTTTTAA
AGTTCTGCTATGTGGCGCGGTATTATCCCGTGTTGACGCCGGGCAAGAGCAACTCGGTCGCCGCATACAC
TATTCTCAGAATGACTTGGTTGAGTACTCACCAGTCACAGAAAAGCATCTTACGGATGGCATGACAGTAA
GAGAATTATGCAGTGCTGCCATAACCATGAGTGATAACACTGCGGCCAACTTACTTCTGACAACGATCGG
AGGACCGAAGGAGCTAACCGCTTTTTTGCACAACATGGGGGATCATGTAACTCGCCTTGATCGTTGGGAA
CCGGAGCTGAATGAAGCCATACCAAACGACGAGCGTGACACCACGATGCCTGCAGCAATGGCAACAACGT
TGCGCAAACTATTAACTGGCGAACTACTTACTCTAGCTTCCCGGCAACAATTAATAGACTGGATGGAGGC
GGATAAAGTTGCAGGACCACTTCTGCGCTCGGCCCTTCCGGCTGGCTGGTTTATTGCTGATAAATCTGGA
GCCGGTGAGCGTGGGTCTCGCGGTATCATTGCAGCACTGGGGCCAGATGGTAAGCCCTCCCGTATCGTAG
TTATCTACACGACGGGGAGTCAGGCAACTATGGATGAACGAAATAGACAGATCGCTGAGATAGGTGCCTC
ACTGATTAAGCATTGGTAACTGTCAGACCAAGTTTACTCATATATACTTTAGATTGATTTAAAACTTCAT
TTTTAATTTAAAAGGATCTAGGTGAAGATCCTTTTTGATAATCTCATGACCAAAATCCCTTAACGTGAGT
TTTCGTTCCACTGAGCGTCAGACCCCGTAGAAAAGATCAAAGGATCTTCTTGAGATCCTTTTTTTCTGCG
CGTAATCTGCTGCTTGCAAACAAAAAAACCACCGCTACCAGCGGTGGTTTGTTTGCCGGATCAAGAGCTA
CCAACTCTTTTTCCGAAGGTAACTGGCTTCAGCAGAGCGCAGATACCAAATACTGTCCTTCTAGTGTAGC
CGTAGTTAGGCCACCACTTCAAGAACTCTGTAGCACCGCCTACATACCTCGCTCTGCTAATCCTGTTACC
AGTGGCTGCTGCCAGTGGCGATAAGTCGTGTCTTACCGGGTTGGACTCAAGACGATAGTTACCGGATAAG
GCGCAGCGGTCGGGCTGAACGGGGGGTTCGTGCACACAGCCCAGCTTGGAGCGAACGACCTACACCGAAC
TGAGATACCTACAGCGTGAGCTATGAGAAAGCGCCACGCTTCCCGAAGGGAGAAAGGCGGACAGGTATCC
GGTAAGCGGCAGGGTCGGAACAGGAGAGCGCACGAGGGAGCTTCCAGGGGGAAACGCCTGGTATCTTTAT
AGTCCTGTCGGGTTTCGCCACCTCTGACTTGAGCGTCGATTTTTGTGATGCTCGTCAGGGGGGCGGAGCC
TATGGAAAAACGCCAGCAACGCGGCCTTTTTACGGTTCCTGGCCTTTTGCTGGCCTTTTGCTCACATGTT
CTTTCCTGCGTTATCCCCTGATTCTGTGGATAACCGTATTACCGCCTTTGAGTGAGCTGATACCGCTCGC
CGCAGCCGAACGACCGAGCGCAGCGAGTCAGTGAGCGAGGAAGCGGAAGAGCGCCTGATGCGGTATTTTC
TCCTTACGCATCTGTGCGGTATTTCACACCGCATATATGGTGCACTCTCAGTACAATCTGCTCTGATGCC
GCATAGTTAAGCCAGTATACACTCCGCTATCGCTACGTGACTGGGTCATGGCTGCGCCCCGACACCCGCC
AACACCCGCTGACGCGCCCTGACGGGCTTGTCTGCTCCCGGCATCCGCTTACAGACAAGCTGTGACCGTC
TCCGGGAGCTGCATGTGTCAGAGGTTTTCACCGTCATCACCGAAACGCGCGAGGCAGCTGCGGTAAAGCT
CATCAGCGTGGTCGTGAAGCGATTCACAGATGTCTGCCTGTTCATCCGCGTCCAGCTCGTTGAGTTTCTC
CAGAAGCGTTAATGTCTGGCTTCTGATAAAGCGGGCCATGTTAAGGGCGGTTTTTTCCTGTTTGGTCACT
GATGCCTCCGTGTAAGGGGGATTTCTGTTCATGGGGGTAATGATACCGATGAAACGAGAGAGGATGCTCA
CGATACGGGTTACTGATGATGAACATGCCCGGTTACTGGAACGTTGTGAGGGTAAACAACTGGCGGTATG
GATGCGGCGGGACCAGAGAAAAATCACTCAGGGTCAATGCCAGCGCTTCGTTAATACAGATGTAGGTGTT
CCACAGGGTAGCCAGCAGCATCCTGCGATGCAGATCCGGAACATAATGGTGCAGGGCGCTGACTTCCGCG
TTTCCAGACTTTACGAAACACGGAAACCGAAGACCATTCATGTTGTTGCTCAGGTCGCAGACGTTTTGCA
GCAGCAGTCGCTTCACGTTCGCTCGCGTATCGGTGATTCATTCTGCTAACCAGTAAGGCAACCCCGCCAG
CCTAGCCGGGTCCTCAACGACAGGAGCACGATCATGCGCACCCGTGGCCAGGACCCAACGCTGCCCGAGA
TGCGCCGCGTGCGGCTGCTGGAGATGGCGGACGCGATGGATATGTTCTGCCAAGGGTTGGTTTGCGCATT
CACAGTTCTCCGCAAGAATTGATTGGCTCCAATTCTTGGAGTGGTGAATCCGTTAGCGAGGTGCCGCCGG
CTTCCATTCAGGTCGAGGTGGCCCGGCTCCATGCACCGCGACGCAACGCGGGGAGGCAGACAAGGTATAG
GGCGGCGCCTACAATCCATGCCAACCCGTTCCATGTGCTCGCCGAGGCGGCATAAATCGCCGTGACGATC
AGCGGTCCAGTGATCGAAGTTAGGCTGGTAAGAGCCGCGAGCGATCCTTGAAGCTGTCCCTGATGGTCGT
CATCTACCTGCCTGGACAGCATGGCCTGCAACGCGGGCATCCCGATGCCGCCGGAAGCGAGAAGAATCAT
AATGGGGAAGGCCATCCAGCCTCGCGTCGCGAACGCCAGCAAGACGTAGCCCAGCGCGTCGGCCGCCATG
CCGGCGATAATGGCCTGCTTCTCGCCGAAACGTTTGGTGGCGGGACCAGTGACGAAGGCTTGAGCGAGGG
CGTGCAAGATTCCGAATACCGCAAGCGACAGGCCGATCATCGTCGCGCTCCAGCGAAAGCGGTCCTCGCC
GAAAATGACCCAGAGCGCTGCCGGCACCTGTCCTACGAGTTGCATGATAAAGAAGACAGTCATAAGTGCG
GCGACGATAGTCATGCCCCGCGCCCACCGGAAGGAGCTGACTGGGTTGAAGGCTCTCAAGGGCATCGGTC
GAGATCCCGGTGCCTAATGAGTGAGCTAACTTACATTAATTGCGTTGCGCTCACTGCCCGCTTTCCAGTC
GGGAAACCTGTCGTGCCAGCTGCATTAATGAATCGGCCAACGCGCGGGGAGAGGCGGTTTGCGTATTGGG
CGCCAGGGTGGTTTTTCTTTTCACCAGTGAGACGGGCAACAGCTGATTGCCCTTCACCGCCTGGCCCTGA
GAGAGTTGCAGCAAGCGGTCCACGCTGGTTTGCCCCAGCAGGCGAAAATCCTGTTTGATGGTGGTTAACG
GCGGGATATAACATGAGCTGTCTTCGGTATCGTCGTATCCCACTACCGAGATATCCGCACCAACGCGCAG
CCCGGACTCGGTAATGGCGCGCATTGCGCCCAGCGCCATCTGATCGTTGGCAACCAGCATCGCAGTGGGA
ACGATGCCCTCATTCAGCATTTGCATGGTTTGTTGAAAACCGGACATGGCACTCCAGTCGCCTTCCCGTT
CCGCTATCGGCTGAATTTGATTGCGAGTGAGATATTTATGCCAGCCAGCCAGACGCAGACGCGCCGAGAC
AGAACTTAATGGGCCCGCTAACAGCGCGATTTGCTGGTGACCCAATGCGACCAGATGCTCCACGCCCAGT
CGCGTACCGTCTTCATGGGAGAAAATAATACTGTTGATGGGTGTCTGGTCAGAGACATCAAGAAATAACG
CCGGAACATTAGTGCAGGCAGCTTCCACAGCAATGGCATCCTGGTCATCCAGCGGATAGTTAATGATCAG
CCCACTGACGCGTTGCGCGAGAAGATTGTGCACCGCCGCTTTACAGGCTTCGACGCCGCTTCGTTCTACC
ATCGACACCACCACGCTGGCACCCAGTTGATCGGCGCGAGATTTAATCGCCGCGACAATTTGCGACGGCG
CGTGCAGGGCCAGACTGGAGGTGGCAACGCCAATCAGCAACGACTGTTTGCCCGCCAGTTGTTGTGCCAC
GCGGTTGGGAATGTAATTCAGCTCCGCCATCGCCGCTTCCACTTTTTCCCGCGTTTTCGCAGAAACGTGG
CTGGCCTGGTTCACCACGCGGGAAACGGTCTGATAAGAGACACCGGCATACTCTGCGACATCGTATAACG
TTACTGGTTTCACATTCACCACCCTGAATTGACTCTCTTCCGGGCGCTATCATGCCATACCGCGAAAGGT
TTTGCGCCATTCGATGGTGTCCGGGATCTCGACGCTCTCCCTTATGCGACTCCTGCATTAGGAAGCAGCC
CAGTAGTAGGTTGAGGCCGTTGAGCACCGCCGCCGCAAGGAATGGTGCATGCAAGGAGATGGCGCCCAAC
AGTCCCCCGGCCACGGGGCCTGCCACCATACCCACGCCGAAACAAGCGCTCATGAGCCCGAAGTGGCGAG
CCCGATCTTCCCCATCGGTGATGTCGGCGATATAGGCGCCAGCAACCGCACCTGTGGCGCCGGTGATGCC
GGCCACGATGCGTCCGGCGTAGAGGATCGAGATCTCGATCCCGCGAAATTAATACGACTCACTATAGGGG
AATTGTGAGCGGATAACAATTCCCCTCTAGAAATAATTTTGTTTAACTTTAAGAAGGAGATATACCATGG
GCAGCAGCCATCATCATCATCATCACAGCAGCGGCCTGGTGCCGCGCGGCAGCCATATGAACCCGATCTC
TGTTGTTGAACACAAAGGTATGCGTTTCGTTATCATGGACGCGCCGTCTAACTCTAACCTGCCGTCTTAC
CTGCAGGAACTGAAACGTAACGGTGTTCAGCACGTTGTTCGTGTTTGCGACCCGACCTACGAAATCGAAC
TGCTGGAACGTGAAGGTATCCAGGTTCACGACTGGTCTTTCCCGGACGGTGAATCTCCGCCGTCTTGGGT
TATCACCAACTGGCTGGCGATCGTTCAGCCGGGTTGCCGTCTGGCGATCCACTGCGTTGCGGGTCTGGGT
CGTGCGCCGGTTCTGGTTGCGGTTGCTCTGATGGAAAACGGTGTTGAAGCGGAAGATGCGGTTGCGATGA
TCCGTAAAGGTCGTCGTGGTGCGATCAACTCTAAACAGCTGCGTTTCCTGCAGAAATACAAACCGCGTGG
TTCTGCGCAGGGTTAAGGATCCGGCTGCTAACAAAGCCCGAAAGGAAGCTGAGTTGGCTGCTGCCACCGC
TGAGCAATAACTAGCATAACCCCTTGGGGCCTCTAAACGGGTCTTGAGGGGTTTTTTGCTGAAAGGAGGA
ACTATATCCGGATATCCCGCAAGAGGCCCGGCAGTACCGGCATAACCAAGCCTATGCCTACAGCATCCAG
GGTGACGGTGCCGAGGATGACGATGAGCGCATTGTTAGATTTCATACACGGTGCCTGACTGCGTTAGCAA
TTTAACTGTGATAAACTACCGCATTAAAGCTTATCGATGATAAGCTGTCAAACATGAGAA
